Addgene plasmid #61086: pDest27-mBIN1
Purpose: Express N-terminal GST tagged-mouse BIN1 in mammalian cells
Depositing lab: Robin Shaw. Depositing organization: Cedars-Sinai Medical Center. Publication: Cardiac BIN1 folds T-tubule membrane, controlling ion flux and limiting arrhythmia. Hong T, Yang H, Zhang SS, Cho HC, Kalashnikova M, Sun B, Zhang H, Bhargava A, Grabe M, Olgin J, Gorelik J, Marban E, Jan LY, Shaw RM. Nat Med. 2014 Jun;20(6):624-32. doi: 10.1038/nm.3543. Epub 2014 May 18. PubMed 24836577.
Backbone
  Vector backbone: pDEST27
  Backbone manufacturer: Life Technologies
  Backbone size w/o insert (bp): 8123
  Total vector size (bp): 8343
  Vector type: Mammalian Expression
  Selectable markers: Neomycin (select with G418)
Growth in bacteria
  Bacterial resistance: Ampicillin, 100 μg/mL
  Growth temperature: 37°C
  Growth strain: DH5alpha
  Copy number: High Copy
Gene/Insert
  Gene/Insert name: smallest constitutive BIN1excluding exon 7, 11, 13-17
  Species: M. musculus (mouse)
  Promoter: CMV
  Tag / fusion protein: GST (N terminal on backbone)
  Cloning method: Gateway Cloning
  Sequencing primers: 5′ pCMV FWD
Terms and licenses: Academic/Nonprofit Terms; Industry Terms: Not Available to Industry
How to cite: pDest27-mBIN1 was a gift from Robin Shaw (Addgene plasmid # 61086 ; http://n2t.net/addgene:61086 ; RRID:Addgene_61086)
