[The description below was written by a language model from this plasmid's Addgene catalogue record.]
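Description:
pDest27-mBIN1 is a mammalian expression plasmid built on the commercial Gateway destination vector pDEST27, with a recorded total size of about 8.3 kb. It is maintained in E. coli as a high-copy plasmid under ampicillin selection. It also carries a neomycin resistance marker, so transfected mammalian cells can be selected with G418, for example to derive stable lines. The insert was introduced by Gateway recombination, which normally swaps the destination vector's counter-selectable cassette for the gene of interest. The record includes no feature table, however, so elements such as the attachment sites, polyadenylation signal and replication origins are not individually documented.

The payload is a mouse (M. musculus) BIN1 coding sequence, described as the smallest constitutive isoform, which lacks the alternatively spliced exons 7, 11 and 13–17. Transcription is driven by the CMV promoter, a strong constitutive promoter in most mammalian cell types. The backbone supplies a glutathione S-transferase (GST) tag fused to the N-terminus of BIN1, so the protein is made as a GST–BIN1 fusion.

The stated purpose is expression of N-terminally GST-tagged mouse BIN1 in mammalian cells. A GST fusion of this kind generally allows capture on glutathione resin for pull-down and interaction studies, affinity purification, or detection with anti-GST antibodies. The construct comes from work on cardiac BIN1 and its role in shaping T-tubule membrane, and this minimal isoform would serve as a baseline form lacking the alternatively spliced exons, although the record does not describe specific experiments performed with this plasmid.
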