>Addgene plasmid #61086 | pDest27-mBIN1 | addgene partial sequence | sequence record 102791 | M13-F20 5'-TGTAAAACGACGGCCAGT-3'
GACGTCGCATGCACGCGATCAACCACTTTGTACAAGAAAGCTGGGTATCACTGCACCCGCTCTGTAAAAT
TCTCCGGGAAGACGCCGCGGCATTTCTCCAGTTCCTTGTGCTGATTCCAGTCGCTCTCCTTCACACCCAT
GAGCCAGCCTTCATCCTGCTCCTCTGGGTTCTGGAAAGGAATCACCAACACCACATCGCCAGCTTTGAGT
TGCAGCTCATCAGTGTCAGTGGCCGTGTAATCATGCTGGGCTTGAACCTTGAACATGAATCCCGGGGGCA
GGTCCAAGCGTCCAGTCCCAGCGCTGCCCTCCACCGCCCCATTCACAGTTGCGGAGAAGGTCTCCACCAC
CACAGCCGGAAGAGAGCTCTGAGATGGGGACTTGGGGATGGTAGCCCCGGGTGAGGCCCCACTGGCCGGC
TCTGGCTCATGGTTCACTCTGATCTCAGGGGTAGCAGCAGGGGAGCCATCTGGAGGAGGTGACGGGCTCT
TGTTCCCTTTCTCAGGGGCATTGTCACTGGGTTGGGCCTTGACTGTGAAGGTGTTGCTCCCGTGCTGCTT
CTCTAGGCTGACCAGGACATCATTGAGGTTCTGATTGAGCTTACTCATCTCTTTATGGAAGTTTTCCTCC
AGACCCGCGATGCTCTGGAACGTGTTGACATAGAAACCTACACGGCTGTTCCACA
