>Addgene plasmid #61086 | pDest27-mBIN1 | addgene partial sequence | sequence record 102797 | pGEX5 5'-GGGCTGGCAAGCCACGTTTGGTG-3'
GCGTTCTAGATCAACAAGTTTGTACAAAAAAGCAGGCTTAATGGCAGAGATGGGGAGCAAGGGGGTGACG
GCGGGGAAGATCGCCAGCAACGTACAGAAGAAGCTGACCCGAGCGCAGGAGAAGGTCCTGCAGAAACTGG
GGAAGGCGGACGAGACGAAGGACGAGCAGTTTGAGCAGTGTGTCCAGAACTTCAATAAGCAGCTGACAGA
GGGTACCCGGCTGCAGAAGGATCTTCGGACCTATCTGGCTTCTGTTAAAGCGATGCACGAAGCCTCCAAG
AAGCTGAGTGAGTGTCTTCAGGAGGTGTATGAGCCCGAGTGGCCTGGCAGGGATGAAGCAAACAAGATTG
CAGAGAACAATGACCTACTCTGGATGGACTACCACCAGAAGCTGGTGGACCAGGCTCTGCTGACCATGGA
CACCTACCTAGGCCAGTTCCCTGATATCAAGTCGCGCATTGCCAAGCGGGGGCGGAAGCTGGTGGACTAT
GACAGTGCCCGGCACCACTATGAGTCTCTTCAAACCGCCAAAAAGAAGGATGAAGCCAAAATTGCCAAGG
CAGAAGAGGAGCTCATCAAAGCCCAGAAGGTGTTCGAGGAGATGAACGTGGATCTGCAGGAGGAGCTGCC
ATCCCTGTGGAACAGCCGTGTAGGTTTCTATGTCAACACGTTCCAGAGCATCGCGGGTCTGGAGG
